Addgene plasmid #61478: pCAS9-TPC
Purpose: Binary expression vector with A.th. codon-optimized Cas9 for conventional cloning
Depositing lab: Holger Puchta. Depositing organization: Karlsruhe Institute of Technology. Publication: Both CRISPR/Cas-based nucleases and nickases can be used efficiently for genome engineering in Arabidopsis thaliana. Fauser F, Schiml S, Puchta H. Plant J. 2014 Jul;79(2):348-59. doi: 10.1111/tpj.12554. Epub 2014 Jun 17. PubMed 24836556.
Backbone
  Vector backbone: pPZP221
  Backbone size w/o insert (bp): 8400
  Total vector size (bp): 14000
  Vector type: Plant Expression, CRISPR
  Selectable markers: Basta
Growth in bacteria
  Bacterial resistance: Spectinomycin, 50 μg/mL
  Growth temperature: 37°C
  Growth strain: DH5alpha
  Copy number: High Copy
Gene/Insert
  Gene/Insert name: Cas9
  Species: A. thaliana (mustard weed)
  Insert size (bp): 5600
  Promoter: PcUbi4-2
  Cloning method: Restriction Enzyme; 5′ cloning site EcoRI (not destroyed); 3′ cloning site SacI (not destroyed)
  Sequencing primers: 5′ M13 rev; 3′ M13 fw
Terms and licenses: Academic/Nonprofit Terms; Industry Terms: Not Available to Industry
How to cite: pCAS9-TPC was a gift from Holger Puchta (Addgene plasmid # 61478 ; http://n2t.net/addgene:61478 ; RRID:Addgene_61478)
