[The description below was written by a language model from this plasmid's Addgene catalogue record and pLannotate feature annotations shown in this document.]
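Description:
pCAS9-TPC is a roughly 14 kb binary plant expression vector built on the pPZP221 backbone and designed for Agrobacterium-mediated delivery of Cas9 into Arabidopsis thaliana. The backbone carries two replication systems. A high-copy ColE1/pBR322-type origin with the bom mobilisation region supports propagation in E. coli. The pVS1 oriV, together with the RepA and StaA functions, supports replication and stable maintenance in Agrobacterium. Bacterial selection is by spectinomycin through the aadA (SmR) gene. The short gentamicin-resistance and integrase fragments annotated next to it appear to be remnants of the parental resistance cassette rather than functional markers.

The payload lies between the nopaline-type left and right T-DNA border repeats. It consists of a Streptococcus pyogenes Cas9 coding sequence that is codon-optimised for Arabidopsis, so the species field in the record reflects the codon usage and not the gene's origin. According to the catalogue entry, Cas9 is driven by the PcUbi4-2 promoter. The feature table does not annotate this promoter, although an unannotated stretch upstream of the Cas9 ORF could accommodate it. A short RuBisCO small-subunit homology follows the Cas9 ORF and may belong to a 3′ terminator region, but the record does not say so. Downstream there is a fragment of the pUC multiple cloning site, followed by a CaMV 35S promoter–bar (phosphinothricin acetyltransferase)–CaMV poly(A) cassette that allows Basta selection of transformed plants. No guide RNA cassette is annotated. The vector is described as intended for conventional, restriction-based cloning, presumably so that a user-supplied sgRNA expression unit can be inserted, and it is used for targeted genome engineering in Arabidopsis.
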