Features (pLannotate 1.2.2; 23 found; start..end, strand, type, name):
    226..627     +  CDS            Y4CG_SINFN (fragment): Protein inferred from homology: Swiss-Prot protein existence level 3. From Sinorhizobium fredii (strain NBRC 101917 / NGR234).
   1187..1816    +  CDS            pVS1 StaA: stability protein from the Pseudomonas plasmid pVS1 (Heeb et al., 2000)
   2249..3317    +  CDS            pVS1 RepA (fragment): replication protein from the Pseudomonas plasmid pVS1 (Heeb et al., 2000)
   3383..3577    +  rep_origin     pVS1 oriV: origin of replication for the Pseudomonas plasmid pVS1 (Heeb et al., 2000)
   3780..3819    +  CDS            rop (fragment): Rop protein, which maintains plasmids at low copy number; rop
   3921..4061    +  misc_feature   bom: basis of mobility region from pBR322
   4247..4835    -  rep_origin     ori: high-copy-number ColE1/pMB1/pBR322/pUC origin of replication
   5079..5866    -  CDS            SmR (fragment): aminoglycoside adenylyltransferase (Murphy, 1985); aadA; confers resistance to spectinomycin and streptomycin
   5877..5933    -  CDS            GmR (fragment): gentamycin acetyltransferase; aacC1; confers resistance to gentamycin
   6023..6160    +  CDS            int (fragment): INT2_ECOLX - Protein inferred from homology: Swiss-Prot protein existence level 3. Putative integrase believed to be involved in the insertion of antibiotic resistance genes into plasmids and transposons. From Escherichia coli.
   6398..6422    +  misc_feature   LB T-DNA repeat: left border repeat from nopaline C58 T-DNA
   6498..6586    +  CDS            lacI (fragment): lac repressor; lacI; The lac repressor binds to the lac operator to inhibit transcription in E. coli. This inhibition can be relieved by adding lactose or isopropyl-β-D-thiogalactopyranoside (IPTG).
   6599..6620    +  protein_bind   CAP binding site: CAP binding activates transcription in the presence of cAMP. E. coli catabolite activator protein
   6635..6665    +  promoter       lac promoter: promoter for the E. coli lac operon
   6669..6691    +  protein_bind   lac operator (fragment): The lac repressor binds to the lac operator to inhibit transcription in E. coli. This inhibition can be relieved by adding lactose or isopropyl-β-D-thiogalactopyranoside (IPTG). lac repressor encoded by lacI
   7714..11817   +  CDS            cas9: CAS9_STRP1 - Also known as csn1 From Streptococcus pyogenes serotype M1.
  11852..11959   +  CDS            RBCS1 (fragment): RBS1_SPIOL - Also known as RBCS. Experimental evidence at protein level: Swiss-Prot protein existence level 1. RuBisCO catalyzes two reactions: the carboxylation of D- ribulose 1,5-bisphosphate, the primary event in carbon dioxide fixation, as well as the oxidative fragmentation of the pentose substrate. Both reactions occur simultaneously and in competition at the same active site. Although the small subunit is not catalytic it is essential for maximal activity. From Spinacia oleracea (Spinach).
  12401..12436   +  misc_feature   MCS (fragment): pUC18/19 multiple cloning site
  12518..12863   +  promoter       CaMV 35S promoter: strong constitutive promoter from cauliflower mosaic virus
  13018..13569   +  CDS            BlpR: phosphinothricin acetyltransferase; Streptomyces hygroscopicus bar; confers resistance to bialophos or phosphinothricin
  13578..13647   +  polyA_signal   CaMV poly(A) signal (fragment): cauliflower mosaic virus polyadenylation signal
  13667..13821   +  CDS            lacZα (fragment): LacZα fragment of β-galactosidase; lacZ fragment
  13880..13904   +  misc_feature   RB T-DNA repeat: right border repeat from nopaline C58 T-DNA
>Addgene plasmid #61478 | pCAS9-TPC | depositor full sequence | sequence record 100125 | pCAS9-TPC sequence 14017 bps
AGTACTTTGATCCAACCCCTCCGCTGCTATAGTGCAGTCGGCTTCTGACGTTCAGTGCAGCCGTCTTCTG
AAAACGACATGTCGCACAAGTCCTAAGTTACGCGACAGGCTGCCGCCCTGCCCTTTTCCTGGCGTTTTCT
TGTCGCGTGTTTTAGTCGCATAAAGTAGAATACTTGCGACTAGAACCGGAGACATTACGCCATGAACAAG
AGCGCCGCCGCTGGCCTGCTGGGCTATGCCCGCGTCAGCACCGACGACCAGGACTTGACCAACCAACGGG
CCGAACTGCACGCGGCCGGCTGCACCAAGCTGTTTTCCGAGAAGATCACCGGCACCAGGCGCGACCGCCC
GGAGCTGGCCAGGATGCTTGACCACCTACGCCCTGGCGACGTTGTGACAGTGACCAGGCTAGACCGCCTG
GCCCGCAGCACCCGCGACCTACTGGACATTGCCGAGCGCATCCAGGAGGCCGGCGCGGGCCTGCGTAGCC
TGGCAGAGCCGTGGGCCGACACCACCACGCCGGCCGGCCGCATGGTGTTGACCGTGTTCGCCGGCATTGC
CGAGTTCGAGCGTTCCCTAATCATCGACCGCACCCGGAGCGGGCGCGAGGCCGCCAAGGCCCGAGGCGTG
AAGTTTGGCCCCCGCCCTACCCTCACCCCGGCACAGATCGCGCACGCCCGCGAGCTGATCGACCAGGAAG
GCCGCACCGTGAAAGAGGCGGCTGCACTGCTTGGCGTGCATCGCTCGACCCTGTACCGCGCACTTGAGCG
CAGCGAGGAAGTGACGCCCACCGAGGCCAGGCGGCGCGGTGCCTTCCGTGAGGACGCATTGACCGAGGCC
GACGCCCTGGCGGCCGCCGAGAATGAACGCCAAGAGGAACAAGCATGAAACCGCACCAGGACGGCCAGGA
CGAACCGTTTTTCATTACCGAAGAGATCGAGGCGGAGATGATCGCGGCCGGGTACGTGTTCGAGCCGCCC
GCGCACGTCTCAACCGTGCGGCTGCATGAAATCCTGGCCGGTTTGTCTGATGCCAAGCTGGCGGCCTGGC
CGGCCAGCTTGGCCGCTGAAGAAACCGAGCGCCGCCGTCTAAAAAGGTGATGTGTATTTGAGTAAAACAG
CTTGCGTCATGCGGTCGCTGCGTATATGATGCGATGAGTAAATAAACAAATACGCAAGGGGAACGCATGA
AGGTTATCGCTGTACTTAACCAGAAAGGCGGGTCAGGCAAGACGACCATCGCAACCCATCTAGCCCGCGC
CCTGCAACTCGCCGGGGCCGATGTTCTGTTAGTCGATTCCGATCCCCAGGGCAGTGCCCGCGATTGGGCG
GCCGTGCGGGAAGATCAACCGCTAACCGTTGTCGGCATCGACCGCCCGACGATTGACCGCGACGTGAAGG
CCATCGGCCGGCGCGACTTCGTAGTGATCGACGGAGCGCCCCAGGCGGCGGACTTGGCTGTGTCCGCGAT
CAAGGCAGCCGACTTCGTGCTGATTCCGGTGCAGCCAAGCCCTTACGACATATGGGCCACCGCCGACCTG
GTGGAGCTGGTTAAGCAGCGCATTGAGGTCACGGATGGAAGGCTACAAGCGGCCTTTGTCGTGTCGCGGG
CGATCAAAGGCACGCGCATCGGCGGTGAGGTTGCCGAGGCGCTGGCCGGGTACGAGCTGCCCATTCTTGA
GTCCCGTATCACGCAGCGCGTGAGCTACCCAGGCACTGCCGCCGCCGGCACAACCGTTCTTGAATCAGAA
CCCGAGGGCGACGCTGCCCGCGAGGTCCAGGCGCTGGCCGCTGAAATTAAATCAAAACTCATTTGAGTTA
ATGAGGTAAAGAGAAAATGAGCAAAAGCACAAACACGCTAAGTGCCGGCCGTCCGAGCGCACGCAGCAGC
AAGGCTGCAACGTTGGCCAGCCTGGCAGACACGCCAGCCATGAAGCGGGTCAACTTTCAGTTGCCGGCGG
AGGATCACACCAAGCTGAAGATGTACGCGGTACGCCAAGGCAAGACCATTACCGAGCTGCTATCTGAATA
CATCGCGCAGCTACCAGAGTAAATGAGCAAATGAATAAATGAGTAGATGAATTTTAGCGGCTAAAGGAGG
CGGCATGGAAAATCAAGAACAACCAGGCACCGACGCCGTGGAATGCCCCATGTGTGGAGGAACGGGCGGT
TGGCCAGGCGTAAGCGGCTGGGTTGTCTGCCGGCCCTGCAATGGCACTGGAACCCCCAAGCCCGAGGAAT
CGGCGTGACGGTCGCAAACCATCCGGCCCGGTACAAATCGGCGCGGCGCTGGGTGATGACCTGGTGGAGA
AGTTGAAGGCCGCGCAGGCCGCCCAGCGGCAACGCATCGAGGCAGAAGCACGCCCCGGTGAATCGTGGCA
AGCGGCCGCTGATCGAATCCGCAAAGAATCCCGGCAACCGCCGGCAGCCGGTGCGCCGTCGATTAGGAAG
CCGCCCAAGGGCGACGAGCAACCAGATTTTTTCGTTCCGATGCTCTATGACGTGGGCACCCGCGATAGTC
GCAGCATCATGGACGTGGCCGTTTTCCGTCTGTCGAAGCGTGACCGACGAGCTGGCGAGGTGATCCGCTA
CGAGCTTCCAGACGGGCACGTAGAGGTTTCCGCAGGGCCGGCCGGCATGGCCAGTGTGTGGGATTACGAC
CTGGTACTGATGGCGGTTTCCCATCTAACCGAATCCATGAACCGATACCGGGAAGGGAAGGGAGACAAGC
CCGGCCGCGTGTTCCGTCCACACGTTGCGGACGTACTCAAGTTCTGCCGGCGAGCCGATGGCGGAAAGCA
GAAAGACGACCTGGTAGAAACCTGCATTCGGTTAAACACCACGCACGTTGCCATGCAGCGTACGAAGAAG
GCCAAGAACGGCCGCCTGGTGACGGTATCCGAGGGTGAAGCCTTGATTAGCCGCTACAAGATCGTAAAGA
GCGAAACCGGGCGGCCGGAGTACATCGAGATCGAGCTAGCTGATTGGATGTACCGCGAGATCACAGAAGG
CAAGAACCCGGACGTGCTGACGGTTCACCCCGATTACTTTTTGATCGATCCCGGCATCGGCCGTTTTCTC
TACCGCCTGGCACGCCGCGCCGCAGGCAAGGCAGAAGCCAGATGGTTGTTCAAGACGATCTACGAACGCA
GTGGCAGCGCCGGAGAGTTCAAGAAGTTCTGTTTCACCGTGCGCAAGCTGATCGGGTCAAATGACCTGCC
GGAGTACGATTTGAAGGAGGAGGCGGGGCAGGCTGGCCCGATCCTAGTCATGCGCTACCGCAACCTGATC
GAGGGCGAAGCATCCGCCGGTTCCTAATGTACGGAGCAGATGCTAGGGCAAATTGCCCTAGCAGGGGAAA
AAGGTCGAAAAGGTCTCTTTCCTGTGGATAGCACGTACATTGGGAACCCAAAGCCGTACATTGGGAACCG
GAACCCGTACATTGGGAACCCAAAGCCGTACATTGGGAACCGGTCACACATGTAAGTGACTGATATAAAA
GAGAAAAAAGGCGATTTTTCCGCCTAAAACTCTTTAAAACTTATTAAAACTCTTAAAACCCGCCTGGCCT
GTGCATAACTGTCTGGCCAGCGCACAGCCGAAGAGCTGCAAAAAGCGCCTACCCTTCGGTCGCTGCGCTC
CCTACGCCCCGCCGCTTCGCGTCGGCCTATCGCGGCCGCTGGCCGCTCAAAAATGGCTGGCCTACGGCCA
GGCAATCTACCAGGGCGCGGACAAGCCGCGCCGTCGCCACTCGACCGCCGGCGCCCACATCAAGGCACCC
TGCCTCGCGCGTTTCGGTGATGACGGTGAAAACCTCTGACACATGCAGCTCCCGGAGACGGTCACAGCTT
GTCTGTAAGCGGATGCCGGGAGCAGACAAGCCCGTCAGGGCGCGTCAGCGGGTGTTGGCGGGTGTCGGGG
CGCAGCCATGACCCAGTCACGTAGCGATAGCGGAGTGTATACTGGCTTAACTATGCGGCATCAGAGCAGA
TTGTACTGAGAGTGCACCATATGCGGTGTGAAATACCGCACAGATGCGTAAGGAGAAAATACCGCATCAG
GCGCTCTTCCGCTTCCTCGCTCACTGACTCGCTGCGCTCGGTCGTTCGGCTGCGGCGAGCGGTATCAGCT
CACTCAAAGGCGGTAATACGGTTATCCACAGAATCAGGGGATAACGCAGGAAAGAACATGTGAGCAAAAG
GCCAGCAAAAGGCCAGGAACCGTAAAAAGGCCGCGTTGCTGGCGTTTTTCCATAGGCTCCGCCCCCCTGA
CGAGCATCACAAAAATCGACGCTCAAGTCAGAGGTGGCGAAACCCGACAGGACTATAAAGATACCAGGCG
TTTCCCCCTGGAAGCTCCCTCGTGCGCTCTCCTGTTCCGACCCTGCCGCTTACCGGATACCTGTCCGCCT
TTCTCCCTTCGGGAAGCGTGGCGCTTTCTCATAGCTCACGCTGTAGGTATCTCAGTTCGGTGTAGGTCGT
TCGCTCCAAGCTGGGCTGTGTGCACGAACCCCCCGTTCAGCCCGACCGCTGCGCCTTATCCGGTAACTAT
CGTCTTGAGTCCAACCCGGTAAGACACGACTTATCGCCACTGGCAGCAGCCACTGGTAACAGGATTAGCA
GAGCGAGGTATGTAGGCGGTGCTACAGAGTTCTTGAAGTGGTGGCCTAACTACGGCTACACTAGAAGGAC
AGTATTTGGTATCTGCGCTCTGCTGAAGCCAGTTACCTTCGGAAAAAGAGTTGGTAGCTCTTGATCCGGC
AAACAAACCACCGCTGGTAGCGGTGGTTTTTTTGTTTGCAAGCAGCAGATTACGCGCAGAAAAAAAGGAT
CTCAAGAAGATCCTTTGATCTTTTCTACGGGGTCTGACGCTCAGTGGAACGAAAACTCACGTTAAGGGAT
TTTGGTCATGCATGATATATCTCCCAATTTGTGTAGGGCTTATTATGCACGCTTAAAAATAATAAAAGCA
GACTTGACCTGATAGTTTGGCTGTGAGCAATTATGTGCTTAGTGCATCTAATCGCTTGAGTTAACGCCGG
CGAAGCGGCGTCGGCTTGAACGAATTTCTAGCTAGACATTATTTGCCGACTACCTTGGTGATCTCGCCTT
TCACGTAGTGGACAAATTCTTCCAACTGATCTGCGCGCGAGGCCAAGCGATCTTCTTCTTGTCCAAGATA
AGCCTGTCTAGCTTCAAGTATGACGGGCTGATACTGGGCCGGCAGGCGCTCCATTGCCCAGTCGGCAGCG
ACATCCTTCGGCGCGATTTTGCCGGTTACTGCGCTGTACCAAATGCGGGACAACGTAAGCACTACATTTC
GCTCATCGCCAGCCCAGTCGGGCGGCGAGTTCCATAGCGTTAAGGTTTCATTTAGCGCCTCAAATAGATC
CTGTTCAGGAACCGGATCAAAGAGTTCCTCCGCCGCTGGACCTACCAAGGCAACGCTATGTTCTCTTGCT
TTTGTCAGCAAGATAGCCAGATCAATGTCGATCGTGGCTGGCTCGAAGATACCTGCAAGAATGTCATTGC
GCTGCCATTCTCCAAATTGCAGTTCGCGCTTAGCTGGATAACGCCACGGAATGATGTCGTCGTGCACAAC
AATGGTGACTTCTACAGCGCGGAGAATCTCGCTCTCTCCAGGGGAAGCCGAAGTTTCCAAAAGGTCGTTG
ATCAAAGCTCGCCGCGTTGTTTCATCAAGCCTTACGGTCACCGTAACCAGCAAATCAATATCACTGTGTG
GCTTCAGGCCGCCATCCACTGCGGAGCCGTACAAATGTACGGCCAGCAACGTCGGTTCGAGATGGCGCTC
GATGACGCCAACTACCTCTGATAGTTGAGTCGATACTTCGGCGATCACCGCTTCCCCCATGATGTTTAAC
TTTGTTTTAGGGCGACTGCCCTGCTGCGTAACATCGTTGCTGCTCCATAACATCAAACATCGACCCACGG
CGTAACGCGCTTGCTGCTTGGATGCCCGAGGCATAGACTGTACCCCAAAAAAACATGTCATAACAAGAAG
CCATGAAAACCGCCACTGCGCCGTTACCACCGCTGCGTTCGGTCAAGGTTCTGGACCAGTTGCGTGACGG
CAGTTACGCTACTTGCATTACAGCTTACGAACCGAACGAGGCTTATGTCCACTGGGTTCGTGCCCGAATT
GATCACAGGCAGCAACGCTCTGTCATCGTTACAATCAACATGCTACCCTCCGCGAGATCATCCGTGTTTC
AAACCCGGCAGCTTAGTTGCCGTTCTTCCGAATAGCATCGGTAACATGAGCAAAGTCTGCCGCCTTACAA
CGGCTCTCCCGCTGACGCCGTCCCGGACTGATGGGCTGCCTGTATCGAGTGGTGATTTTGTGCCGAGCTG
CCGGTCGGGGAGCTGTTGGCTGGCTGGTGGCAGGATATATTGTGGTGTAAACAAATTGACGCTTAGACAA
CTTAATAACACATTGCGGACGTTTTTAATGTACTGAATTAACGCCGAATTGCTCTAGCCAATACGCAAAC
CGCCTCTCCCCGCGCGTTGGCCGATTCATTAATGCAGCTGGCACGACAGGTTTCCCGACTGGAAAGCGGG
CAGTGAGCGCAACGCAATTAATGTGAGTTAGCTCACTCATTAGGCACCCCAGGCTTTACACTTTATGCTT
CCGGCTCGTATGTTGTGTGGAATTGTGAGCGGATAACAATTTCACACAGGAAACAGCTATGACATGATTA
CGAATTCAAAAATTACGGATATGAATATAGGCATATCCGTATCCGAATTATCCGTTTGACAGCTAGCAAC
GATTGTACAATTGCTTCTTTAAAAAAGGAAGAAAGAAAGAAAGAAAAGAATCAACATCAGCGTTAACAAA
CGGCCCCGTTACGGCCCAAACGGTCATATAGAGTAACGGCGTTAAGCGTTGAAAGACTCCTATCGAAATA
CGTAACCGCAAACGTGTCATAGTCAGATCCCCTCTTCCTTCACCGCCTCAAACACAAAAATAATCTTCTA
CAGCCTATATATACAACCCCCCCTTCTATCTCTCCTTTCTCACAATTCATCATCTTTCTTTCTCTACCCC
CAATTTTAAGAAATCCTCTCTTCTCCTCTTCATTTTCAAGGTAAATCTCTCTCTCTCTCTCTCTCTCTGT
TATTCCTTGTTTTAATTAGGTATGTATTATTGCTAGTTTGTTAATCTGCTTATCTTATGTATGCCTTATG
TGAATATCTTTATCTTGTTCATCTCATCCGTTTAGAAGCTATAAATTTGTTGATTTGACTGTGTATCTAC
ACGTGGTTATGTTTATATCTAATCAGATATGAATTTCTTCATATTGTTGCGTTTGTGTGTACCAATCCGA
AATCGTTGATTTTTTTCATTTAATCGTGTAGCTAATTGTACGTATACATATGGATCTACGTATCAATTGT
TCATCTGTTTGTGTTTGTATGTATACAGATCTGAAAACATCACTTCTCTCATCTGATTGTGTTGTTACAT
ACATAGATATAGATCTGTTATATCATTTTTTTTATTAATTGTGTATATATATATGTGCATAGATCTGGAT
TACATGATTGTGATTATTTACATGATTTTGTTATTTACGTATGTATATATGTAGATCTGGACTTTTTGGA
GTTGTTGACTTGATTGTATTTGTGTGTGTATATGTGTGTTCTGATCTTGATATGTTATGTATGTGCAGCG
AATTCGGCGCGCCATGGATAAGAAGTACTCTATCGGACTCGATATCGGAACTAACTCTGTGGGATGGGCT
GTGATCACCGATGAGTACAAGGTGCCATCTAAGAAGTTCAAGGTTCTCGGAAACACCGATAGGCACTCTA
TCAAGAAAAACCTTATCGGTGCTCTCCTCTTCGATTCTGGTGAAACTGCTGAGGCTACCAGACTCAAGAG
AACCGCTAGAAGAAGGTACACCAGAAGAAAGAACAGGATCTGCTACCTCCAAGAGATCTTCTCTAACGAG
ATGGCTAAAGTGGATGATTCATTCTTCCACAGGCTCGAAGAGTCATTCCTCGTGGAAGAAGATAAGAAGC
ACGAGAGGCACCCTATCTTCGGAAACATCGTTGATGAGGTGGCATACCACGAGAAGTACCCTACTATCTA
CCACCTCAGAAAGAAGCTCGTTGATTCTACTGATAAGGCTGATCTCAGGCTCATCTACCTCGCTCTCGCT
CACATGATCAAGTTCAGAGGACACTTCCTCATCGAGGGTGATCTCAACCCTGATAACTCTGATGTGGATA
AGTTGTTCATCCAGCTCGTGCAGACCTACAACCAGCTTTTCGAAGAGAACCCTATCAACGCTTCAGGTGT
GGATGCTAAGGCTATCCTCTCTGCTAGGCTCTCTAAGTCAAGAAGGCTTGAGAACCTCATTGCTCAGCTC
CCTGGTGAGAAGAAGAACGGACTTTTCGGAAACTTGATCGCTCTCTCTCTCGGACTCACCCCTAACTTCA
AGTCTAACTTCGATCTCGCTGAGGATGCAAAGCTCCAGCTCTCAAAGGATACCTACGATGATGATCTCGA
TAACCTCCTCGCTCAGATCGGAGATCAGTACGCTGATTTGTTCCTCGCTGCTAAGAACCTCTCTGATGCT
ATCCTCCTCAGTGATATCCTCAGAGTGAACACCGAGATCACCAAGGCTCCACTCTCAGCTTCTATGATCA
AGAGATACGATGAGCACCACCAGGATCTCACACTTCTCAAGGCTCTTGTTAGACAGCAGCTCCCAGAGAA
GTACAAAGAGATTTTCTTCGATCAGTCTAAGAACGGATACGCTGGTTACATCGATGGTGGTGCATCTCAA
GAAGAGTTCTACAAGTTCATCAAGCCTATCCTCGAGAAGATGGATGGAACCGAGGAACTCCTCGTGAAGC
TCAATAGAGAGGATCTTCTCAGAAAGCAGAGGACCTTCGATAACGGATCTATCCCTCATCAGATCCACCT
CGGAGAGTTGCACGCTATCCTTAGAAGGCAAGAGGATTTCTACCCATTCCTCAAGGATAACAGGGAAAAG
ATTGAGAAGATTCTCACCTTCAGAATCCCTTACTACGTGGGACCTCTCGCTAGAGGAAACTCAAGATTCG
CTTGGATGACCAGAAAGTCTGAGGAAACCATCACCCCTTGGAACTTCGAAGAGGTGGTGGATAAGGGTGC
TAGTGCTCAGTCTTTCATCGAGAGGATGACCAACTTCGATAAGAACCTTCCAAACGAGAAGGTGCTCCCT
AAGCACTCTTTGCTCTACGAGTACTTCACCGTGTACAACGAGTTGACCAAGGTTAAGTACGTGACCGAGG
GAATGAGGAAGCCTGCTTTTTTGTCAGGTGAGCAAAAGAAGGCTATCGTTGATCTCTTGTTCAAGACCAA
CAGAAAGGTGACCGTGAAGCAGCTCAAAGAGGATTACTTCAAGAAAATCGAGTGCTTCGATTCAGTTGAG
ATTTCTGGTGTTGAGGATAGGTTCAACGCATCTCTCGGAACCTACCACGATCTCCTCAAGATCATTAAGG
ATAAGGATTTCTTGGATAACGAGGAAAACGAGGATATCTTGGAGGATATCGTTCTTACCCTCACCCTCTT
TGAAGATAGAGAGATGATTGAAGAAAGGCTCAAGACCTACGCTCATCTCTTCGATGATAAGGTGATGAAG
CAGTTGAAGAGAAGAAGATACACTGGTTGGGGAAGGCTCTCAAGAAAGCTCATTAACGGAATCAGGGATA
AGCAGTCTGGAAAGACAATCCTTGATTTCCTCAAGTCTGATGGATTCGCTAACAGAAACTTCATGCAGCT
CATCCACGATGATTCTCTCACCTTTAAAGAGGATATCCAGAAGGCTCAGGTTTCAGGACAGGGTGATAGT
CTCCATGAGCATATCGCTAACCTCGCTGGATCTCCTGCAATCAAGAAGGGAATCCTCCAGACTGTGAAGG
TTGTGGATGAGTTGGTGAAGGTGATGGGAAGGCATAAGCCTGAGAACATCGTGATCGAAATGGCTAGAGA
GAACCAGACCACTCAGAAGGGACAGAAGAACTCTAGGGAAAGGATGAAGAGGATCGAGGAAGGTATCAAA
GAGCTTGGATCTCAGATCCTCAAAGAGCACCCTGTTGAGAACACTCAGCTCCAGAATGAGAAGCTCTACC
TCTACTACCTCCAGAACGGAAGGGATATGTATGTGGATCAAGAGTTGGATATCAACAGGCTCTCTGATTA
CGATGTTGATCATATCGTGCCACAGTCATTCTTGAAGGATGATTCTATCGATAACAAGGTGCTCACCAGG
TCTGATAAGAACAGGGGTAAGAGTGATAACGTGCCAAGTGAAGAGGTTGTGAAGAAAATGAAGAACTATT
GGAGGCAGCTCCTCAACGCTAAGCTCATCACTCAGAGAAAGTTCGATAACTTGACTAAGGCTGAGAGGGG
AGGACTCTCTGAATTGGATAAGGCAGGATTCATCAAGAGGCAGCTTGTGGAAACCAGGCAGATCACTAAG
CACGTTGCACAGATCCTCGATTCTAGGATGAACACCAAGTACGATGAGAACGATAAGTTGATCAGGGAAG
TGAAGGTTATCACCCTCAAGTCAAAGCTCGTGTCTGATTTCAGAAAGGATTTCCAATTCTACAAGGTGAG
GGAAATCAACAACTACCACCACGCTCACGATGCTTACCTTAACGCTGTTGTTGGAACCGCTCTCATCAAG
AAGTATCCTAAGCTCGAGTCAGAGTTCGTGTACGGTGATTACAAGGTGTACGATGTGAGGAAGATGATCG
CTAAGTCTGAGCAAGAGATCGGAAAGGCTACCGCTAAGTATTTCTTCTACTCTAACATCATGAATTTCTT
CAAGACCGAGATTACCCTCGCTAACGGTGAGATCAGAAAGAGGCCACTCATCGAGACAAACGGTGAAACA
GGTGAGATCGTGTGGGATAAGGGAAGGGATTTCGCTACCGTTAGAAAGGTGCTCTCTATGCCACAGGTGA
ACATCGTTAAGAAAACCGAGGTGCAGACCGGTGGATTCTCTAAAGAGTCTATCCTCCCTAAGAGGAACTC
TGATAAGCTCATTGCTAGGAAGAAGGATTGGGACCCTAAGAAATACGGTGGTTTCGATTCTCCTACCGTG
GCTTACTCTGTTCTCGTTGTGGCTAAGGTTGAGAAGGGAAAGAGTAAGAAGCTCAAGTCTGTTAAGGAAC
TTCTCGGAATCACTATCATGGAAAGGTCATCTTTCGAGAAGAACCCAATCGATTTCCTCGAGGCTAAGGG
ATACAAAGAGGTTAAGAAGGATCTCATCATCAAGCTCCCAAAGTACTCACTCTTCGAACTCGAGAACGGT
AGAAAGAGGATGCTCGCTTCTGCTGGTGAGCTTCAAAAGGGAAACGAGCTTGCTCTCCCATCTAAGTACG
TTAACTTTCTTTACCTCGCTTCTCACTACGAGAAGTTGAAGGGATCTCCAGAAGATAACGAGCAGAAGCA
ACTTTTCGTTGAGCAGCACAAGCACTACTTGGATGAGATCATCGAGCAGATCTCTGAGTTCTCTAAAAGG
GTGATCCTCGCTGATGCAAACCTCGATAAGGTGTTGTCTGCTTACAACAAGCACAGAGATAAGCCTATCA
GGGAACAGGCAGAGAACATCATCCATCTCTTCACCCTTACCAACCTCGGTGCTCCTGCTGCTTTCAAGTA
CTTCGATACAACCATCGATAGGAAGAGATACACCTCTACCAAAGAAGTGCTCGATGCTACCCTCATCCAT
CAGTCTATCACTGGACTCTACGAGACTAGGATCGATCTCTCACAGCTCGGTGGTGATTCAAGGGCTGATC
CTAAGAAGAAGAGGAAGGTTTGAGGCGCGCCGAGCTCCAGGCCTCCCAGCTTTCGTCCGTATCATCGGTT
TCGACAACGTTCGTCAAGTTCAATGCATCAGTTTCATTGCCCACACACCAGAATCCTACTAAGTTTGAGT
ATTATGGCATTGGAAAAGCTGTTTTCTTCTATCATTTGTTCTGCTTGTAATTTACTGTGTTCTTTCAGTT
TTTGTTTTCGGACATCAAAATGCAAATGGATGGATAAGAGTTAATAAATGATATGGTCCTTTTGTTCATT
CTCAAATTATTATTATCTGTTGTTTTTACTTTAATGGGTTGAATTTAAGTAAGAAAGGAACTAACAGTGT
GATATTAAGGTGCAATGTTAGACATATAAAACAGTCTTTCACCTCTCTTTGGTTATGTCTTGAATTGGTT
TGTTTCTTCACTTATCTGTGTAATCAAGTTTACTATGAGTCTATGATCAAGTAATTATGCAATCAAGTTA
AGTACAGTATAGGCTTGAGCTCCCTAGGCCCGGGCCTGAGGACGCGTCCATGGTTAATTAAGACGTCCGG
ACCGACTAGTGGATCCTCTAGAGTCGACCTGCAGGCATGCAAGCTTCTTCGTCAACATGGTGGAGCACGA
CACGCTTGTCTACTCCAAAAATATCAAAGATACAGTCTCAGAAGACCAAAGGGCAATTGAGACTTTTCAA
CAAAGGGTAATATCCGGAAACCTCCTCGGATTCCATTGCCCAGCTATCTGTCACTTTATTGTGAAGATAG
TGGAAAAGGAAGGTGGCTCCTACAAATGCCATCATTGCGATAAAGGAAAGGCCATCGTTGAAGATGCCTC
TGCCGACAGTGGTCCCAAAGATGGACCCCCACCCACGAGGAGCATCGTGGAAAAAGAAGACGTTCCAACC
ACGTCTTCAAAGCAAGTGGATTGATGTGATATCTCCACTGACGTAAGGGATGACGCACAATCAATCCCAC
TATCCTTCGCAAGACCCTTTTAAGGGGGAAGTTCATTTCATTTGGAGAGGACACGCTGAAATCACCAGTC
TCTCTGTACAAATCNATCTCTCTCTATAATATTGTGTAAGTAGTTCCCAGATAAGGGAATTAGGGTTCTT
ATAGGGTTTCGCTCAGCTGTTGAGCATATAAGAAACCCTTAGTCGATAGATCTGTTGGGGATCTACCATG
AGCCCAGAACGACGCCCGGCCGACATCCGCCGTGCCACCGAGGCGGACATGCCGGCGGTCTGCACCATCG
TCAACCACTACATCGAGACAAGCACGGTCAACTTCCGTACCGAGCCGCAGGAACCGCAGGAGTGGACGGA
CGACCTCGTCCGTCTGCGGGAGCGCTATCCCTGGCTCGTCGCCGAGGTGGACGGCGAGGTCGCCGGCATC
GCCTACGCGGGCCCCTGGAAGGCACGCAACGCCTACGACTGGACGGCCGAGTCGACCGTGTACGTCTCCC
CCCGCCACCAGCGGACGGGACTGGGCTCCACGCTCTACACCCACCTGCTGAAGTCCCTGGAGGCACAGGG
CTTCAAGAGCGTGGTCGCTGTCATCGGGCTGCCCAACGACCCGAGCGTGCGCATGCACGAGGCGCTCGGA
TATGCCCCCCGCGGCATGCTGCGGGCGGCCGGCTTCAAGCACGGGAACTGGCATGACGTGGGTTTCTGGC
AGCTGGACTTCAGCCTGCCGGTACCGCCCCGTCCGGTCCTGCCCGTCACCGAGATCTGATGACCCAACTT
AGTATGTATTTGTATTTGTAAAATACTTCTATCAATAAAATTTCTAATTCCTAAAACCAAAATCCAGGGG
TACCGAACAAGCTTGGCACTGGCCGTCGTTTTACAACGTCGTGACTGGGAAAACCCTGGCGTTACCCAAC
TTAATCGCCTTGCAGCACATCCCCCTTTCGCCAGCTGGCGTAATAGCGAAGAGGCCCGCACCGATCGCCC
TTCCCAACAGTTGCGCAGCCTGAATGGCGAATGAGCTTGAGCTTGGATCAGATTGTCGTTTCCCGCCTTC
AGTTTAAACTATCAGTGTTTGACAGGATATATTGGCGGGTAAACCTAAGAGAAAAGAGCGTTTATTAGAA
TAACGGATATTTAAAAGGGCGTGAAAAGGTTTATCCGTTCGTCCATTTGTATGTGCATGCCAACCACAGG
GTTCCCCTCGGGATCAA
