>Addgene plasmid #61478 | pCAS9-TPC | addgene partial sequence | sequence record 107579 | M13pUC-Fwd 5'-CCCAGTCACGACGTTGTAAAACG-3'
GGAATTAGAAATTTTATTGATAGAAGTATTTTACAAATACAAATACATACTAAGTTGGGTCATCAGATCT
CGGTGACGGGCAGGACCGGACGGGGCGGTACCGGCAGGCTGAAGTCCAGCTGCCAGAAACCCACGTCATG
CCAGTTCCCGTGCTTGAAGCCGGCCGCCCGCAGCATGCCGCGGGGGGCATATCCGAGCGCCTCGTGCATG
CGCACGCTCGGGTCGTTGGGCAGCCCGATGACAGCGACCACGCTCTTGAAGCCCTGTGCCTCCAGGGACT
TCAGCAGGTGGGTGTAGAGCGTGGAGCCCAGTCCCGTCCGCTGGTGGCGGGGGGAGACGTACACGGTCGA
CTCGGCCGTCCAGTCGTAGGCGTTGCGTGCCTTCCAGGGGCCCGCGTAGGCGATGCCGGCGACCTCGCCG
TCCACCTCGGCGACGAGCCAGGGATAGCGCTCCCGCAGACGGACGAGGTCGTCCGTCCACTCCTGCGGTT
CCTGCGGCTCGGTACGGAAGTTGACCGTGCTTGTCTCGATGTAGTGGTTGACGATGGTGCAGACCGCCGG
CATGTCCGCCTCGGTGGCACGGCGGATGTCGGCCGGGCGTCGTTCTGGGCTCATGGTAGATCCCCAACAG
ATCTATCGACTAAGGGTTTCTTATATGCTCAACAGCTGAGCGAAACCCTATAAGAACCCTAATTCCCTTA
TCTGGGAACTACTTACACAATATTATAGAGAGAGATAGATTTGTAGAGAGAGACTGGTGATTTCAGCGTG
TCCTCTCCAAATGAAATGAACTTCCTTATATAGAGGAAGGGT
