>Addgene plasmid #61478 | pCAS9-TPC | addgene partial sequence | sequence record 107585 | M13pUC-Rev 5'-AGCGGATAACAATTTCACACAGG-3'
GATATGAATATAGGCATATCCGTATCCGAATTATCCGTTTGACAGCTAGCAACGATTGTACAATTGCTTC
TTTAAAAAAGGAAGAAAGAAAGAAAGAAAAGAATCAACATCAGCGTTAACAAACGGCCCCGTTACGGCCC
AAACGGTCATATAGAGTAACGGCGTTAAGCGTTGAAAGACTCCTATCGAAATACGTAACCGCAAACGTGT
CATAGTCAGATCCCCTCTTCCTTCACCGCCTCAAACACAAAAATAATCTTCTACAGCCTATATATACAAC
CCCCCCTTCTATCTCTCCTTTCTCACAATTCATCATCTTTCTTTCTCTACCCCCAATTTTAAGAAATCCT
CTCTTCTCCTCTTCATTTTCAAGGTAAATCTCTCTCTCTCTCTCTCTCTCTGTTATTCCTTGTTTTAATT
AGGTATGTATTATTGCTAGTTTGTTAATCTGCTTATCTTATGTATGCCTTATGTGAATATCTTTATCTTG
TTCATCTCATCCGTTTAGAAGCTATAAATTTGTTGATTTGACTGTGTATCTACACGTGGTTATGTTTATA
TCTAATCAGATATGAATTTCTTCATATTGTTGCGTTTGTGTGTACCAATCCGAAATCGTTGATTTTTTTC
ATTTAATCGTGTAGCTAATTGTACGTATACATATGGATCTACGTATCAATTGTTCATCTGTTTGTGTTTG
TATGTATACAGATCTGAAAAA
