>Addgene plasmid #61478 | pCAS9-TPC | addgene partial sequence | sequence record 107598 | PcUbipro-F 5'-TGTGCATAGATCTGGATTACATGA-3'
GTATGTATATATGTAGATCTGGACTTTTTGGAGTTGTTGACTTGATTGTATTTGTGTGTGTATATGTGTG
TTCTGATCTTGATATGTTATGTATGTGCAGCGAATTCGGCGCGCCATGGATAAGAAGTACTCTATCGGAC
TCGATATCGGAACTAACTCTGTGGGATGGGCTGTGATCACCGATGAGTACAAGGTGCCATCTAAGAAGTT
CAAGGTTCTCGGAAACACCGATAGGCACTCTATCAAGAAAAACCTTATCGGTGCTCTCCTCTTCGATTCT
GGTGAAACTGCTGAGGCTACCAGACTCAAGAGAACCGCTAGAAGAAGGTACACCAGAAGAAAGAACAGGA
TCTGCTACCTCCAAGAGATCTTCTCTAACGAGATGGCTAAAGTGGATGATTCATTCTTCCACAGGCTCGA
AGAGTCATTCCTCGTGGAAGAAGATAAGAAGCACGAGAGGCACCCTATCTTCGGAAACATCGTTGATGAG
GTGGCATACCACGAGAAGTACCCTACTATCTACCACCTCAGAAAGAAGCTCGTTGATTCTACTGATAAGG
CTGATCTCAGGCTCATCTACCTCGCTCTCGCTCACATGATCAAGTTCAGAGGACACTTCCTCATCGAGGG
TGATCTCAACCCTGATAACTCTGATGTGGATAAGTTGTTCATCCAGCTCGTGCAGACCTACAACCAGCTT
TTCGAAGAGAACCCTATCAACGCTTCAGGTGTGGATGCTAAGGCTATCCTCTCTGCTAGGCTCTCTAAGT
CAAGAAGGCTTGAGAACCTCATTGCTCAGCTCCCTGGTGAGAAGAAGAACGGACTTTTCGGAAACTTGAT
CGCTCTCTCTCTCGGACTCA
